Addgene plasmid #39436: TAL2066
Depositing lab: Keith Joung. Depositing organization: Massachusetts General Hospital. Publication: FLASH assembly of TALENs for high-throughput genome editing. Reyon D, Tsai SQ, Khayter C, Foden JA, Sander JD, Joung JK. Nat Biotechnol. 2012 Apr 8. doi: 10.1038/nbt.2170. PubMed 22484455.
Backbone
  Vector backbone: JDS71
  Backbone manufacturer: Joung lab (Addgene Plasmid # 32287)
  Backbone size w/o insert (bp): 6447
  Vector type: Mammalian Expression ; T7
Growth in bacteria
  Bacterial resistance: Ampicillin, 100 μg/mL
  Growth temperature: 37°C
  Growth strain: XL1 Blue
  Copy number: High Copy
Gene/Insert
  Gene/Insert name: eGFP-TALEN-40-Left
  Species: H. sapiens (human)
  Insert size (bp): 1742
  Promoter: CMV
  Tag / fusion protein: 3X Flag (N terminal on backbone); WT FOKI (C terminal on backbone)
  Cloning method: Restriction Enzyme; 5′ cloning site BsmBI (destroyed during cloning); 3′ cloning site BsmBI (destroyed during cloning)
  Sequencing primers: 5′ CMV-F
Terms and licenses: Academic/Nonprofit Terms; Industry Terms: Not Available to Industry
Depositor comments: Target binding site: TGAAGTTCATCTGCACCAC To reduce the chance of recombination in this plasmid, do not grow in liquid culture for more than 12-14 hours. It is strongly recommended that users perform a diagnostic digest to verify this plasmid prior to use. For example, a double digest of the plasmid with BamHI and KpnI should result in two bands at 2.4kb and 5.8kb
How to cite: TAL2066 was a gift from Keith Joung (Addgene plasmid # 39436 ; http://n2t.net/addgene:39436 ; RRID:Addgene_39436)
