[The description below was written by a language model from this plasmid's Addgene catalogue record.]
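Description:
TAL2066 is a mammalian expression plasmid encoding the left monomer of a TALEN pair directed against the eGFP reporter gene (insert name eGFP-TALEN-40-Left). It is built on the JDS71 TALEN expression backbone of about 6.4 kb, into which a roughly 1.7 kb array of TAL effector repeats was inserted by restriction cloning through BsmBI sites that were destroyed in the process. The plasmid is maintained in E. coli as a high-copy vector under ampicillin selection. The record does not include a feature table, so the origin of replication, polyadenylation signal and other backbone details are not stated.

Expression is driven by the CMV promoter for strong constitutive transcription in mammalian cells, and the vector type also lists T7, which indicates a T7 promoter usable for in vitro transcription of TALEN mRNA. The backbone supplies the flanking parts of the fusion protein: a 3X Flag tag at the N terminus for detection, and the wild-type FokI nuclease domain at the C terminus. The inserted repeat array determines DNA-binding specificity, in this case for a defined half-site within the eGFP coding sequence. Because FokI cleaves only as a dimer, this construct is meant to be co-delivered with a matching right-hand TALEN plasmid that binds the opposite strand across a spacer, producing a double-strand break whose error-prone repair disrupts eGFP.

The plasmid comes from a collection made using the FLASH high-throughput TALEN assembly method, where eGFP-targeted nucleases serve to measure editing activity through loss of fluorescence in reporter cells. The depositor notes that the repetitive TAL array is prone to recombination and recommends verifying the plasmid by diagnostic digest before use.
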