>Addgene plasmid #39436 | TAL2066 | depositor partial sequence | sequence record 49738 | TAL2066 sequence 1742 bps
GAACCTGACCCCAGACCAGGTAGTCGCAATCGCGAACAATAATGGGGGAAAGCAAGCCCTGGAAACCGTG
CAAAGGTTGTTGCCGGTCCTTTGTCAAGACCACGGCCTTACACCGGAGCAAGTCGTGGCCATTGCAAGCA
ACATCGGTGGCAAACAGGCTCTTGAGACGGTTCAGAGACTTCTCCCAGTTCTCTGTCAAGCCCACGGGCT
GACTCCCGATCAAGTTGTAGCGATTGCGTCGAACATTGGAGGGAAACAAGCATTGGAGACTGTCCAACGG
CTCCTTCCCGTGTTGTGTCAAGCCCACGGTTTGACGCCTGCACAAGTGGTCGCCATCGCCAACAACAACG
GCGGTAAGCAGGCGCTGGAAACAGTACAGCGCCTGCTGCCTGTACTGTGCCAGGATCATGGACTGACCCC
AGACCAGGTAGTCGCAATCGCGTCAAACGGAGGGGGAAAGCAAGCCCTGGAAACCGTGCAAAGGTTGTTG
CCGGTCCTTTGTCAAGACCACGGCCTTACACCGGAGCAAGTCGTGGCCATTGCAAGCAATGGGGGTGGCA
AACAGGCTCTTGAGACGGTTCAGAGACTTCTCCCAGTTCTCTGTCAAGCCCACGGGCTGACTCCCGATCA
AGTTGTAGCGATTGCGTCGCATGACGGAGGGAAACAAGCATTGGAGACTGTCCAACGGCTCCTTCCCGTG
TTGTGTCAAGCCCACGGTTTGACGCCTGCACAAGTGGTCGCCATCGCCTCCAATATTGGCGGTAAGCAGG
CGCTGGAAACAGTACAGCGCCTGCTGCCTGTACTGTGCCAGGATCATGGACTGACCCCAGACCAGGTAGT
CGCAATCGCGTCAAACGGAGGGGGAAAGCAAGCCCTGGAAACCGTGCAAAGGTTGTTGCCGGTCCTTTGT
CAAGACCACGGCCTTACACCGGAGCAAGTCGTGGCCATTGCATCCCACGACGGTGGCAAACAGGCTCTTG
AGACGGTTCAGAGACTTCTCCCAGTTCTCTGTCAAGCCCACGGGCTGACTCCCGATCAAGTTGTAGCGAT
TGCGTCCAACGGTGGAGGGAAACAAGCATTGGAGACTGTCCAACGGCTCCTTCCCGTGTTGTGTCAAGCC
CACGGTTTGACGCCTGCACAAGTGGTCGCCATCGCCAACAACAACGGCGGTAAGCAGGCGCTGGAAACAG
TACAGCGCCTGCTGCCTGTACTGTGCCAGGATCATGGACTGACCCCAGACCAGGTAGTCGCAATCGCGTC
ACATGACGGGGGAAAGCAAGCCCTGGAAACCGTGCAAAGGTTGTTGCCGGTCCTTTGTCAAGACCACGGC
CTTACACCGGAGCAAGTCGTGGCCATTGCAAGCAACATCGGTGGCAAACAGGCTCTTGAGACGGTTCAGA
GACTTCTCCCAGTTCTCTGTCAAGCCCACGGGCTGACTCCCGATCAAGTTGTAGCGATTGCGTCGCATGA
CGGAGGGAAACAAGCATTGGAGACTGTCCAACGGCTCCTTCCCGTGTTGTGTCAAGCCCACGGTTTGACG
CCTGCACAAGTGGTCGCCATCGCCAGCCATGATGGCGGTAAGCAGGCGCTGGAAACAGTACAGCGCCTGC
TGCCTGTACTGTGCCAGGATCATGGACTGACCCCAGACCAGGTAGTCGCAATCGCGTCGAACATTGGGGG
AAAGCAAGCCCTGGAAACCGTGCAAAGGTTGTTGCCGGTCCTTTGTCAAGACCACGGCCTGA
