>Addgene plasmid #39436 | TAL2066 | addgene partial sequence | sequence record 52894 | JDS-TALEN-F 5'-TAGGGGTCGGTAAACAGTGG-3'
TTAGGGGGCCTCCGCTCCAGCTCGACACCGGGCAGCTGCTGAAGATCGCGAAGAGAGGGGGAGTAACAGC
GGTAGAGGCAGTGCACGCCTGGCGCAATGCGCTCACCGGGGCCCCCTTGAACCTGACCCCAGACCAGGTA
GTCGCAATCGCGAACAATAATGGGGGAAAGCAAGCCCTGGAAACCGTGCAAAGGTTGTTGCCGGTCCTTT
GTCAAGACCACGGCCTTACACCGGAGCAAGTCGTGGCCATTGCAAGCAACATCGGTGGCAAACAGGCTCT
TGAGACGGTTCAGAGACTTCTCCCAGTTCTCTGTCAAGCCCACGGGCTGACTCCCGATCAAGTTGTAGCG
ATTGCGTCGAACATTGGAGGGAAACAAGCATTGGAGACTGTCCAACGGCTCCTTCCCGTGTTGTGTCAAG
CCCACGGTTTGACGCCTGCACAAGTGGTCGCCATCGCCAACAACAACGGCGGTAAGCAGGCGCTGGAAAC
AGTACAGCGCCTGCTGCCTGTACTGTGCCAGGATCATGGACTGACCCCAGACCAGGTAGTCGCAATCGCG
TCAAACGGAGGGGGAAAGCAAGCCCTGGAAACCGTGCAAAGGTTGTTGCCGGTCCTTTGTCAAGACCACG
GCCTTACACCGGAGCAAGTCGTGGCCATTGCAAGCAATGGGGGTGGCAAACAGGCTCTTGAGACGGTTCA
GAGACTTCTCCCAGTTCTCTGTCAAGCCCACGGGCTGACTCCCGATCAAGTTGTAGCGATTGCGTCGCAT
GACGGAGGGAAACAAGCATTG
